>Addgene plasmid #89498 | Tet-pLKO-FOXM1-shRNA-#1 | addgene full sequence | sequence record 181255 | Addgene NGS Result
GACATTCAACAGACCTTGCATTCCTTTGGCGAGAGGGGAAAGACCCCTAGGAATGCTCGTCAAGAAGACA
GGGCCAGGTTTCCGGGCCCTCACATTGCCAAAAGACGGCAATATGGTGGAAAATAACATATAGACAAACG
CACACCGGCCTTATTCCAAGCGGCTTCGGCCAGTAACGTTAGGGGGGGGGGAGGGAGAGGGGCAGATCCC
TAGAACTCCCGGGAGCCGCTGTACGCGGACCCACTTTCACATTTAAGTTGTTTTTCTAATCCGCATATGA
TCAATTCAAGGCCGAATAAGAAGGCTGGCTCTGCACCTTGGTGATCAAATAATTCGATAGCTTGTCGTAA
TAATGGCGGCATACTATCAGTAGTAGGTGTTTCCCTTTCTTCTTTAGCGACTTGATGCTCTTGATCTTCC
AATACGCAACCTAAAGTAAAATGCCCCACAGCGCTGAGTGCATATAATGCATTCTCTAGTGAAAAACCTT
GTTGGCATAAAAAGGCTAATTGATTTTCGAGAGTTTCATACTGTTTTTCTGTAGGCCGTGTACCTAAATG
TACTTTTGCTCCATCGCGATGACTTAGTAAAGCACATCTAAAACTTTTAGCGTTATTACGTAAAAAATCT
TGCCAGCTTTCCCCTTCTAAAGGGCAAAAGTGAGTATGGTGCCTATCTAACATCTCAATGGCTAAGGCGT
CGAGCAAAGCCCGCTTATTTTTTACATGCCAATACAATGTAGGCTGCTCTACACCTAGCTTCTGGGCGAG
TTTACGGGTTGTTAAACCTTCGATTCCGACCTCATTAAGCAGCTCTAATGCGCTGTTAATCACTTTACTT
TTATCTAATCTAGACATATCAATTCGCCCTATAGTGAGTCGTATTACAATTCTTTGCCAAAATGATGAGA
CAGCACAATAACCAGCACGTTGCCCAGGAGCTGTAGGAAAAAGAAGAAGGCATGAACATGGTTAGCAGAG
GGGCCCGGTTTGGACTCAGAGTATTTTATCCTCATCTCAAACAGTGTATATCATTGTAACCATAAAGAGA
AAGGCAGGATGATGACCAGGATGTAGTTGTTTCTACCAATAAGAATATTTCCACGCCAGCCAGAATTTAT
ATGCAGAAATATTCTACCTTATCATTTAATTATAACAATTGTTCTCTAAAACTGTGCTGAAGTACAATAT
AATATACCCTGATTGCCTTGAAAAAAAAGTGATTAGAGAAAGTACTTACAATCTGACAAATAAACAAAAG
TGAATTTAAAAATTCGTTACAAATGCAAGCTAAAGTTTAACGAAAAAGTTACAGAAAATGAAAAGAAAAT
AAGAGGAGACAATGGTTGTCAACAGAGTAGAAAGTGAAAGAAACAAAATTATCATGAGGGTCCATGGTGA
TACAAGGGACATCTTCCCATTCTAAACAACACCCTGAAAACTTTGCCCCCTCCATATAACATGAATTTTA
CAATAGCGAAAAAGAAAGAACAATCAAGGGTCCCCAAACTCACAGATCCCCCTGGGGAGAGAGGTCGGTG
ATTCGGTCAACGAGGGAGCCGACTGCCGACGTGCGCTCCGGAGGCTTGCAGAATGCGGAACACCGCGCGG
GCAGGAACAGGGCCCACACTACCGCCCCACACCCCGCCTCCCGCACCGCCCCTTCCCGGCCGCTGCTCTC
GGCGCGCCCTGCTGAGCAGCCGCTATTGGCCACAGCCCATCGCGGTCGGCGCGCTGCCATTGCTCCCTGG
CGCTGTCCGTCTGCGAGGGTACTAGTGAGACGTGCGGCTTCCGTTTGTCACGTCCGGCACGCCGCGAACC
GCAAGGAACCTTCCCGACTTAGGGGCGGAGCAGGAAGCGTCGCCGGGGGGCCCACAAGGGTAGCGGCGAA
GATCCGGGTGACGCTGCGAACGGACGTGAAGAATGTGCGAGACCCAGGGTCGGCGCCGCTGCGTTTCCCG
GAACCACGCCCAGAGCAGCCGCGTCCCTGCGCAAACCCAGGGCTGCCTTGGAAAAGGCGCAACCCCAACC
CCCTCGAGCCGCGGCCAAAGTGGATCTCTGCTGTCCCTGTAATAAACCCGAAAATTTTGAATTTTTGTAA
TTTGTTTTTGTAATTCTTTAGTTTGTATGTCTGTTGCTATTATGTCTACTATTCTTTCCCCTGCACTGTA
CCCCCCAATCCCCCCTTTTCTTTTAAAATTGTGGATGAATACTGCCATTTGTCTCGAGGTCGAGAATTCA
AAAAGCCGGAACATGACCATCAATCTCTTGAATTGATGGTCATGTTCCGGCCCGGTGTCTCTATCACTGA
TAGGGAACTTATAAGTCTCTATCACTGATAGGGATTTCACGTTTATGGTGATTTCCCAGAACACATAGCG
ACATGCAAATATTGCGGCCGCTCGAGGCTAGTCTCGTGATCGATACCGTCGAGATCCGTTCACTAATCGA
ATGGATCTGTCTCTGTCTCTCTCTCCACCTTCTTCTTCTATTCCTTCGGGCCTGTCGGGTCCCCTCGGGG
TTGGGAGGTGGGTCTGAAACGATAATGGTGAATATCCCTGCCTAACTCTATTCACTATAGAAAGTACAGC
AAAAACTATTCTTAAACCTACCAAGCCTCCTACTATCATTATGAATAATTTTATATACCACAGCCAATTT
GTTATGTTAAACCAATTCCACAAACTTGCCCATTTATCTAATTCCAATAATTCTTGTTCATTCTTTTCTT
GCTGGTTTTGCGATTCTTCAATTAAGGAGTGTATTAAGCTTGTGTAATTGTTAATTTCTCTGTCCCACTC
CATCCAGGTCGTGTGATTCCAAATCTGTTCCAGAGATTTATTACTCCAACTAGCATTCCAAGGCACAGCA
GTGGTGCAAATGAGTTTTCCAGAGCAACCCCAAATCCCCAGGAGCTGTTGATCCTTTAGGTATCTTTCCA
CAGCCAGGATTCTTGCCTGGAGCTGCTTGATGCCCCAGACTGTGAGTTGCAACAGATGCTGTTGCGCCTC
AATAGCCCTCAGCAAATTGTTCTGCTGCTGCACTATACCAGACAATAATTGTCTGGCCTGTACCGTCAGC
GTCATTGACGCTGCGCCCATAGTGCTTCCTGCTGCTCCCAAGAACCCAAGGAACAAAGCTCCTATTCCCA
CTGCTCTTTTTTCTCTCTGCACCACTCTTCTCTTTGCCTTGGTGGGTGCTACTCCTAATGGTTCAATTTT
TACTACTTTATATTTATATAATTCACTTCTCCAATTGTCCCTCATATCTCCTCCTCCAGGTCTGAAGATC
AGCGGCCGCTTGCTGTGCGGTGGTCTTACTTTTGTTTTGCTCTTCCTCTATCTTGTCTAAAGCTTCCTTG
GTGTCTTTTATCTCTATCCTTTGATGCACACAATAGAGGGTTGCTACTGTATTATATAATGATCTAAGTT
CTTCTGATCCTGTCTGAAGGGATGGTTGTAGCTGTCCCAGTATTTGTCTACAGCCTTCTGATGTTTCTAA
CAGGCCAGGATTAACTGCGAATCGTTCTAGCTCCCTGCTTGCCCATACTATATGTTTTAATTTATATTTT
TTCTTTCCCCCTGGCCTTAACCGAATTTTTTCCCATCGCGATCTAATTCTCCCCCGCTTAATACTGACGC
TCTCGCACCCATCTCTCTCCTTCTAGCCTCCGCTAGTCAAAATTTTTGGCGTACTCACCAGTCGCCGCCC
CTCGCCTCTTGCCGTGCGCGCTTCAGCAAGCCGAGTCCTGCGTCGAGAGAGCTCCTCTGGTTTCCCTTTC
GCTTTCAAGTCCCTGTTCGGGCGCCACTGCTAGAGATTTTCCACACTGACTAAAAGGGTCTGAGGGATCT
CTAGTTACCAGAGTCACACAACAGACGGGCACACACTACTTGAAGCACTCAAGGCAAGCTTTATTGAGGC
TTAAGCAGTGGGTTCCCTAGTTAGCCAGAGAGCTCCCAGGCTCAGATCTGGTCTAACCAGAGAGACCCGT
TTATGTATCGAGCTAGGCACTTAAATACAATATCTCTGCAATGCGGCAATTCAGTGGTTCGTCCAATCCA
TGTCAGACCCGTCTGTTGCCTTCCTAATAAGGCACGATCGTACCACCTTACTTCCACCAATCGGCATGCA
CGGTGCTTTTTCTCTCCTTGTAAGGCATGTTGCTAACTCATCGTTACCATGTTGCAAGACTACAAGAGTA
TTGCATAAGACTACATTAAGCTTGCAGCTCCAGCTTTTGTTCCCTTTAGTGAGGGTTAATTGCGCGCTTG
GCGTAATCATGGTCATAGCTGTTTCCTGTGTGAAATTGTTATCCGCTCACAATTCCACACAACATACGAG
CCGGAAGCATAAAGTGTAAAGCCTGGGGTGCCTAATGAGTGAGCTAACTCACATTAATTGCGTTGCGCTC
ACTGCCCGCTTTCCAGTCGGGAAACCTGTCGTGCCAGCTGCATTAATGAATCGGCCAACGCGCGGGGAGA
GGCGGTTTGCGTATTGGGCGCTCTTCCGCTTCCTCGCTCACTGACTCGCTGCGCTCGGTCGTTCGGCTGC
GGCGAGCGGTATCAGCTCACTCAAAGGCGGTAATACGGTTATCCACAGAATCAGGGGATAACGCAGGAAA
GAACATGTGAGCAAAAGGCCAGCAAAAGGCCAGGAACCGTAAAAAGGCCGCGTTGCTGGCGTTTTTCCAT
AGGCTCCGCCCCCCTGACGAGCATCACAAAAATCGACGCTCAAGTCAGAGGTGGCGAAACCCGACAGGAC
TATAAAGATACCAGGCGTTTCCCCCTGGAAGCTCCCTCGTGCGCTCTCCTGTTCCGACCCTGCCGCTTAC
CGGATACCTGTCCGCCTTTCTCCCTTCGGGAAGCGTGGCGCTTTCTCATAGCTCACGCTGTAGGTATCTC
AGTTCGGTGTAGGTCGTTCGCTCCAAGCTGGGCTGTGTGCACGAACCCCCCGTTCAGCCCGACCGCTGCG
CCTTATCCGGTAACTATCGTCTTGAGTCCAACCCGGTAAGACACGACTTATCGCCACTGGCAGCAGCCAC
TGGTAACAGGATTAGCAGAGCGAGGTATGTAGGCGGTGCTACAGAGTTCTTGAAGTGGTGGCCTAACTAC
GGCTACACTAGAAGAACAGTATTTGGTATCTGCGCTCTGCTGAAGCCAGTTACCTTCGGAAAAAGAGTTG
GTAGCTCTTGATCCGGCAAACAAACCACCGCTGGTAGCGGTGGTTTTTTTGTTTGCAAGCAGCAGATTAC
GCGCAGAAAAAAAGGATCTCAAGAAGATCCTTTGATCTTTTCTACGGGGTCTGACGCTCAGTGGAACGAA
AACTCACGTTAAGGGATTTTGGTCATGAGATTATCAAAAAGGATCTTCACCTAGATCCTTTTAAATTAAA
AATGAAGTTTTAAATCAATCTAAAGTATATATGAGTAAACTTGGTCTGACAGTTACCAATGCTTAATCAG
TGAGGCACCTATCTCAGCGATCTGTCTATTTCGTTCATCCATAGTTGCCTGACTCCCCGTCGTGTAGATA
ACTACGATACGGGAGGGCTTACCATCTGGCCCCAGTGCTGCAATGATACCGCGAGACCCACGCTCACCGG
CTCCAGATTTATCAGCAATAAACCAGCCAGCCGGAAGGGCCGAGCGCAGAAGTGGTCCTGCAACTTTATC
CGCCTCCATCCAGTCTATTAATTGTTGCCGGGAAGCTAGAGTAAGTAGTTCGCCAGTTAATAGTTTGCGC
AACGTTGTTGCCATTGCTACAGGCATCGTGGTGTCACGCTCGTCGTTTGGTATGGCTTCATTCAGCTCCG
GTTCCCAACGATCAAGGCGAGTTACATGATCCCCCATGTTGTGCAAAAAAGCGGTTAGCTCCTTCGGTCC
TCCGATCGTTGTCAGAAGTAAGTTGGCCGCAGTGTTATCACTCATGGTTATGGCAGCACTGCATAATTCT
CTTACTGTCATGCCATCCGTAAGATGCTTTTCTGTGACTGGTGAGTACTCAACCAAGTCATTCTGAGAAT
AGTGTATGCGGCGACCGAGTTGCTCTTGCCCGGCGTCAATACGGGATAATACCGCGCCACATAGCAGAAC
TTTAAAAGTGCTCATCATTGGAAAACGTTCTTCGGGGCGAAAACTCTCAAGGATCTTACCGCTGTTGAGA
TCCAGTTCGATGTAACCCACTCGTGCACCCAACTGATCTTCAGCATCTTTTACTTTCACCAGCGTTTCTG
GGTGAGCAAAAACAGGAAGGCAAAATGCCGCAAAAAAGGGAATAAGGGCGACACGGAAATGTTGAATACT
CATACTCTTCCTTTTTCAATATTATTGAAGCATTTATCAGGGTTATTGTCTCATGAGCGGATACATATTT
GAATGTATTTAGAAAAATAAACAAATAGGGGTTCCGCGCACATTTCCCCGAAAAGTGCCACCTAAATTGT
AAGCGTTAATATTTTGTTAAAATTCGCGTTAAATTTTTGTTAAATCAGCTCATTTTTTAACCAATAGGCC
GAAATCGGCAAAATCCCTTATAAATCAAAAGAATAGACCGAGATAGGGT
[37 nt withheld, positions 6560-6596]
AAAGAACGTGGACTCCAACGTCAAAGG
[49 nt withheld, positions 6624-6672]
T
[91 nt withheld, positions 6674-6764]
G
[124 nt withheld, positions 6766-6889]
CCCATTCGCCATTCAGGCTGCGCAACTGTTGGGAAGGGCGATCGGTGCGGGCCTCTTCGCTATTACGCCA
GCTGGCGAAAGGGGGATGTGCTGCAAGGCGATTAAGTTGGGTAACGCCAGGGTTTTCCCAGTCACGACGT
TGTAAAACGACGGCCAGTGAGCGCGCGTAATACGACTCACTATAGGGCGAATTGGGTACGTCCCTAGGCC
TCCAAAAAAGCCTCCTCACTACTTCTGGAATAGCTCAGAGGCCGAGGCGGCCTCGGCCTCTGCATAAATA
AAAAAAATTAGTCAGCCATGGGGCGGAGAATGGGCGGAACTGGGCGGAGTTAGGGGCGGGATGGGCGGAG
TTAGGGGCGGGATAGCTAGAGCCAGACATGATAAGATACATTGATGAGTTTGGACAAACCACAACTAGAA
TGCAGTGAAAAAAATGCTTTATTTGTGAAATTTGTGATGCTATTGCTTTATTTGTAACCATTATAAGCTG
CAATAAACAAGTTCCTCTCACTCTCTGATATTCATTTCTTTGCAAGTTATAAATACTGAATAATAAGATG
ACATGAACTACTACTGCTAGAGATTTTCCACACTGACTAAAAGGGTCTGAGGGATCTCTAGTTACCAGAG
TCACACAACAGACGGGCACACACTACTTGAAGCACTCAAGGCAAGCTTTATTGAGGCTTAAGCAGTGGGT
TCCCTAGTTAGCCAGAGAGCTCCCAGGCTCAGATCTGGTCTAACCAGAGAGACCCAGTACAAGCAAAAAG
CAGATCTTGTCTTCGTTGGGAGTGAATTAGCCCTTCCAGTCCCCCCTTTTCTTTTAAAAAGTGGCTAAGA
TCTACAGCTGCCTTGTAAGTCATTGGTCTTAAAGGTACCGATGCATGGGGTCGTGCGCTCCTTTCGGTCG
GGCGCTGCGGGTCGTGGGGCGGGCGTCAGGCACCGGGCTTGCGGGTCATGCACCAGGTGCGCGGTCCTTC
GGGCACCTCGACGTCGGCGGTGACGGTGAAGCCGAGCCGCTCGTAGAAGGGGAGGTTGCGGGGCGCGGAG
GTCTCCAGGAAGGCGGGCACCCCGGCGCGCTCGGCCGCCTCCACTCCGGGGAGCACGACGGCGCTGCCCA
GACCCTTGCCCTGGTGGTCGGGCGAGACGCCGACGGTGGCCAGGAACCACGCGGGCTCCTTGGGCCGGTG
CGGCGCCAGGAGGCCTTCCATCTGTTGCTGCGCGGCCAGCCGGGAACCGCTCAACTCGGCCATGCGCGGG
CCGATCTCGGCGAACACCGCCCCCGCTTCGACGCTCTCCGGCGTGGTCCAGACCGCCACCGCGGCGCCGT
CGTCCGCGACCCACACCTTGCCGATGTCGAGCCCGACGCGCGTGAGGAAGAGTTCTTGCAGCTCGGTGAC
CCGCTCGATGTGGCGGTCCGGATCGACGGTGTGGCGCGTGGCGGGGTAGTCGGCGAACGCGGCGGCGAGG
GTGCGTACGGCCCTGGGGACGTCGTCGCGGGTGGCGAGGCGCACCGTGGGCTTGTACTCGGTCATGGTAA
GCTCCGGTGGATCCTTATCATCGTGTTTTTCAAAGGAAAACCACGTCCCCGTGGTTCGGGGGGCCTAGAC
GTTTTTTTAACCTCGACTAAACACATGTAAAGCATGTGCACCGAGGCCCCAGATCAGATCCCATACAATG
GGGTACCTTCTGGGCATCCTTCAGCCCCTTGTTGAATACGCTTGAGGAGAGCCATTTGACTCTTTCCACA
ACTATCCAACTCACAACGTGGCACTGGGGTTGTGCCGCCTTTGCAGGTGTATCTTATACACGTGGCTTTT
GGCCGCAGAGGCACCTGTCGCCAGGTGGGGGGTTCCGCTGCCTGCAAAGGGTCGCTACAGACGTTGTTTG
TCTTCAAGAAGCTTCCAGAGGAACTGCTTCCTTCAC
Features (pLannotate 1.2.2; 29 found; start..end, strand, type, name):
    237..857     -  CDS            tetR: TETR2_ECOLX - Experimental evidence at protein level: Swiss-Prot protein existence level 1. TetR is the repressor of the tetracycline resistance element; its N-terminal region forms a helix-turn-helix structure and binds DNA. Binding of tetracycline to TetR reduces the repressor affinity for the tetracycline resistance gene (tetA) promoter operator sites. From Escherichia coli.
    868..886     -  promoter       T7 promoter: promoter for bacteriophage T7 RNA polymerase
    941..1513    -  intron         β-globin intron: intron from rabbit β-globin gene
   1522..2032    -  promoter       hPGK promoter: human phosphoglycerate kinase 1 promoter
   2081..2198    -  misc_feature   cPPT/CTS: central polypurine tract and central termination sequence of HIV-1
   2298..2392    -  promoter       H1-2O2 promoter: doxycycline-inducible variant of the human H1 RNA promoter (Henriksen et al., 2007)
   2433..2533    -  CDS            Rev (fragment): human immunodeficiency virus 1 (HIV-1) Rev protein; rev; enhances nuclear export of unspliced and incompletely spliced viral mRNAs
   2910..3143    -  misc_feature   RRE: The Rev response element (RRE) of HIV-1 allows for Rev-dependent mRNA export from the nucleus to the cytoplasm.
   3289..3652    -  CDS            HIV-1 gag (fragment): gag protein from human immunodeficiency virus 1; gag
   3636..3761    -  misc_feature   HIV-1 Ψ: packaging signal of human immunodeficiency virus type 1
   3808..3988    -  LTR            5' LTR (truncated): truncated 5' long terminal repeat (LTR) from HIV-1
   3989..4215    -  promoter       RSV promoter: Rous sarcoma virus enhancer/promoter
   4243..4261    -  promoter       T3 promoter: promoter for bacteriophage T3 RNA polymerase
   4306..4322    -  protein_bind   lac operator: The lac repressor binds to the lac operator to inhibit transcription in E. coli. This inhibition can be relieved by adding lactose or isopropyl-β-D-thiogalactopyranoside (IPTG). lac repressor encoded by lacI
   4330..4360    -  promoter       lac promoter: promoter for the E. coli lac operon
   4375..4396    -  protein_bind   CAP binding site: CAP binding activates transcription in the presence of cAMP. E. coli catabolite activator protein
   4409..4501    -  CDS            lacI (fragment): lac repressor; lacI; The lac repressor binds to the lac operator to inhibit transcription in E. coli. This inhibition can be relieved by adding lactose or isopropyl-β-D-thiogalactopyranoside (IPTG).
   4684..5272    -  rep_origin     ori: high-copy-number ColE1/pMB1/pBR322/pUC origin of replication
   5443..6303    -  CDS            AmpR: β-lactamase; bla; confers resistance to ampicillin, carbenicillin, and related antibiotics
   6304..6408    -  promoter       AmpR promoter: bla
   6461..6889    -  rep_origin     f1 ori (sequence partly withheld): f1 bacteriophage origin of replication; arrow indicates direction of (+) strand synthesis
   6894..7049    -  CDS            lacZα (fragment): LacZα fragment of β-galactosidase; lacZ fragment
   7057..7075    +  promoter       T7 promoter: promoter for bacteriophage T7 RNA polymerase
   7096..7231    -  rep_origin     SV40 ori: SV40 origin of replication
   7271..7392    -  polyA_signal   SV40 poly(A) signal: SV40 polyadenylation signal
   7464..7697    -  LTR            3' LTR (ΔU3): self-inactivating 3' long terminal repeat (LTR) from HIV-1
   7699..7782    -  CDS            nef (fragment): NEF_HV1Z2 - Experimental evidence at protein level: Swiss-Prot protein existence level 1. Extracellular Nef protein targets CD4(+) T-lymphocytes for apoptosis by interacting with CXCR4 surface receptors. From Human immunodeficiency virus type 1 group M subtype D (isolate Z2/CDC-Z34) (HIV-1).
   7825..8424    -  CDS            PuroR: puromycin N-acetyltransferase; pac from Streptomyces alboniger; confers resistance to puromycin
   8444..91      -  misc_feature   IRES (across the origin): internal ribosome entry site (IRES) of the encephalomyocarditis virus (EMCV)
