[The description below was written by a language model from this plasmid's Addgene catalogue record and pLannotate feature annotations shown in this document.]
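Description:
Tet-pLKO-FOXM1-shRNA-#1 is a third-generation-style, self-inactivating HIV-1 lentiviral transfer plasmid built on the Tet-pLKO-puro backbone for doxycycline-inducible knockdown of human FOXM1. It is propagated in E. coli under ampicillin selection (AmpR) using a ColE1/pUC-type origin, although the catalogue lists it as low copy and recommends a recombination-stable strain, as is usual for LTR-containing plasmids. An f1 origin, an SV40 origin and residual lac and phage-promoter elements from the parental cloning vector are also present. The viral genome is transcribed from a chimeric RSV promoter/truncated 5′ LTR and carries the Ψ packaging signal with a partial gag sequence, the RRE for Rev-dependent nuclear export, the cPPT/CTS, and a ΔU3 3′ LTR followed by an SV40 polyadenylation signal.

The payload is an all-in-one inducible RNAi system. The FOXM1-targeting hairpin, cloned between AgeI and EcoRI, sits downstream of an H1 RNA polymerase III promoter modified with tet operator sites (H1/TO, annotated as H1-2O2). The hairpin itself is not annotated in the feature table. A separate human PGK promoter, followed by a rabbit β-globin intron, drives a bicistronic transcript encoding the Tet repressor and, via an EMCV IRES, puromycin N-acetyltransferase. In transduced cells, TetR binds the operators and silences shRNA transcription. Adding doxycycline releases TetR and permits hairpin expression, while puromycin allows selection of stably transduced populations. The total size is smaller than the stated empty backbone, which would be consistent with the insert replacing a larger stuffer fragment, though the record does not say so. The construct is suited to conditional, reversible FOXM1 depletion in human cells.
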