Addgene plasmid #89498: Tet-pLKO-FOXM1-shRNA-#1
Purpose: Lentiviral vector with dox inducible expression of shRNA targeting human FOXM1.
Depositing lab: Adam Karpf. Depositing organization: University of Nebraska Medical Center.
Backbone
  Vector backbone: Tet-pLKO-puro
  Backbone size w/o insert (bp): 10633
  Total vector size (bp): 8816
  Vector type: Mammalian Expression, Lentiviral, RNAi ; Doxycycline inducible
  Selectable markers: Puromycin
Growth in bacteria
  Bacterial resistance: Ampicillin, 100 μg/mL
  Growth temperature: 37°C
  Growth strain: NEB Stable
  Copy number: Low Copy
Gene/Insert
  Gene/Insert name: FOXM1
  gRNA/shRNA sequence: GCCGGAACATGACCATCAA
  Species: H. sapiens (human)
  Entrez Gene: FOXM1 (a.k.a. FKHL16, FOXM1A, FOXM1B, FOXM1C, HFH-11, HFH11, HNF-3, INS-1, MPHOSPH2, MPP-2, MPP2, PIG29, TRIDENT)
  Promoter: H1/TO
  Cloning method: Restriction Enzyme; 5′ cloning site AgeI (unknown if destroyed); 3′ cloning site EcoRI (unknown if destroyed)
  Sequencing primers: 5′ GGCAGGGATATTCACCATTATCGTTTCAGA
Terms and licenses: Academic/Nonprofit Terms; Industry Terms: Not Available to Industry
How to cite: Tet-pLKO-FOXM1-shRNA-#1 was a gift from Adam Karpf (Addgene plasmid # 89498 ; http://n2t.net/addgene:89498 ; RRID:Addgene_89498)
