>Addgene plasmid #89498 | Tet-pLKO-FOXM1-shRNA-#1 | depositor partial sequence | sequence record 176960 | GGCAGGGATATTCACCATTATCGTTTCAGA
AAGAAGGTGGAGAGAGAGACAGAGACAGATCCATTCGATTAGTGAACGGATCTCGACGGTATCGATCACG
AGACTAGCCTCGAGCGGCCGCAATATTTGCATGTCGCTATGTGTTCTGGGAAATCACCATAAACGTGAAA
TCCCTATCAGTGATAGAGACTTATAAGTTCCCTATCAGTGATAGAGACACCGGGCCGGAACATGACCATC
AATTCAAGAGATTGATGGTCATGTTCCGGCTTTTTGAATTCTCGACCTCGAGACAAATGGCAGTATTCAT
CCACAATTTTAAAAGAAAAGGGGGGATTGGGGGGTACAGTGCAGGGGAAAGAATAGTAGACATAATAGCA
ACAGACATACAAACTAAAGAATTACAAAAACAAATTACAAAAATTCAAAATTTTCGGGTTTATTACAGGG
ACAGCAGAGATCCACTTTGGCCGCGGCTCGAGGGGGTTGGGGTTGCGCCTTTTCCAAGGCAGCCCTGGGT
TTGCGCAGGGACGCGGCTGCTCTGGGCGTGGTTCCGGGAAACGCAGCGGCGCCGACCCTGGGTCTCGCAC
ATTCTTCACGTCCGTTCGCAGCGTCACCCGGATCTTCGCCGCTACCCTTGTGGGCCCCCCGGCGACGCTT
CCTGCTCCGCCCCTAAGTCGGGAAGGTTCCTTGCGGTTCGCGGCGTGCCGGACGTGACAAACGGAAGCCG
CACGTCTCACTAGTACCCTCGCAGACGGACAGCGCCAGGGAGCAATGGCAGCGCGCGACGCGA
